Addgene plasmid #194665: pET-51b(+)-Caprola_04
Purpose: Protein production of the split HaloTag based calcium recorder Caprola_04 in bacteria
Depositing lab: Kai Johnsson. Depositing organization: Max Planck Institute for Medical Research. Publication: Recording physiological history of cells with chemical labeling. Huppertz MC, Wilhelm J, Grenier V, Schneider MW, Falt T, Porzberg N, Hausmann D, Hoffmann DC, Hai L, Tarnawski M, Pino G, Slanchev K, Kolb I, Acuna C, Fenk LM, Baier H, Hiblot J, Johnsson K. Science. 2024 Feb 23;383(6685):890-897. doi: 10.1126/science.adg0812. Epub 2024 Feb 22. PubMed 38386755.
Backbone
  Vector backbone: pET-51b(+)
  Backbone size w/o insert (bp): 5100
  Vector type: Bacterial Expression
Growth in bacteria
  Bacterial resistance: Ampicillin, 100 μg/mL
  Growth temperature: 37°C
  Growth strain: DH5alpha
  Copy number: Low Copy
Gene/Insert
  Gene/Insert name: Caprola_04
  Species: Synthetic
  Insert size (bp): 1700
  Promoter: T7
  Tag / fusion protein: Strep-tag (N terminal on insert); His-tag (C terminal on insert)
  Cloning method: Gibson Cloning
Terms and licenses: Academic/Nonprofit Terms; Industry Terms: Not Available to Industry
How to cite: pET-51b(+)-Caprola_04 was a gift from Kai Johnsson (Addgene plasmid # 194665 ; http://n2t.net/addgene:194665 ; RRID:Addgene_194665)
