[The description below was written by a language model from this plasmid's Addgene catalogue record and pLannotate feature annotations shown in this document.]
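Description:
pET-51b(+)-Caprola_04 is a bacterial expression plasmid (about 6.7 kb in the sequenced record) built on the pET-51b(+) backbone for producing the synthetic calcium recorder protein Caprola_04 in E. coli. It replicates from a pBR322-type ColE1 origin accompanied by the bom region and the rop gene, which keeps copy number low, consistent with the catalogue entry. Selection is by ampicillin through the β-lactamase gene and its own promoter. An f1 origin is also present, and short tetracycline-resistance fragments are backbone remnants rather than functional markers.

Expression is driven by a T7 promoter followed immediately by a lac operator, with the plasmid-borne lacI gene supplying repressor. Transcription therefore depends on a host providing T7 RNA polymerase and is induced by IPTG or lactose. A T7 gene 10 ribosome binding site precedes the open reading frame, and a T7 terminator closes the cassette. The roughly 1.7 kb insert, assembled by Gibson cloning, begins with an N-terminal Strep-Tag II. This is followed by a very short HaloTag fragment, calmodulin, a calmodulin-binding peptide from smooth muscle myosin light chain kinase, and then two larger HaloTag segments. This layout fits the stated split-HaloTag design: calcium-dependent binding of calmodulin to its peptide would presumably bring the HaloTag pieces together, allowing covalent labelling with chloroalkane substrates, although the record does not spell out the mechanism. The catalogue lists a C-terminal His-tag, which the automated annotation does not call. The short "SET1" hit near the end of the reading frame is probably incidental. The two tags would allow affinity purification from either end of the recombinant protein.
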