Features (pLannotate 1.2.2; 23 found; start..end, strand, type, name):
     12..467     +  rep_origin     f1 ori (sequence partly withheld): f1 bacteriophage origin of replication; arrow indicates direction of (+) strand synthesis
    582..1442    -  CDS            AmpR: β-lactamase; bla; confers resistance to ampicillin, carbenicillin, and related antibiotics
   1443..1535    -  promoter       AmpR promoter: bla
   1616..2204    +  rep_origin     ori: high-copy-number ColE1/pMB1/pBR322/pUC origin of replication
   2390..2529    -  misc_feature   bom: basis of mobility region from pBR322
   2631..2822    -  CDS            rop: Rop protein, which maintains plasmids at low copy number; rop
   2839..3219    +  CDS            YPB1_ECOLX: Protein predicted: Swiss-Prot protein existence level 4. From Escherichia coli.
   3281..3345    -  CDS            TcR (fragment): tetracycline efflux protein; tet; confers resistance to tetracycline
   3360..3381    -  protein_bind   CAP binding site: CAP binding activates transcription in the presence of cAMP. E. coli catabolite activator protein
   3394..4476    -  CDS            lacI: lac repressor; lacI; The lac repressor binds to the lac operator to inhibit transcription in E. coli. This inhibition can be relieved by adding lactose or isopropyl-β-D-thiogalactopyranoside (IPTG).
   4477..4554    -  promoter       lacI promoter: lacI
   4562..4841    -  CDS            TcR (fragment): tetracycline efflux protein; tet; confers resistance to tetracycline
   4867..4885    +  promoter       T7 promoter: promoter for bacteriophage T7 RNA polymerase
   4886..4910    +  protein_bind   lac operator: The lac repressor binds to the lac operator to inhibit transcription in E. coli. This inhibition can be relieved by adding lactose or isopropyl-β-D-thiogalactopyranoside (IPTG). lac repressor encoded by lacI
   4925..4947    +  RBS            RBS: efficient ribosome binding site from bacteriophage T7 gene 10 (Olins and Rangwala, 1989)
   4963..4986    +  CDS            Strep-Tag II: peptide that binds Strep-Tactin®, an engineered form of streptavidin
   5025..5055    +  CDS            HaloTag® (fragment): modified bacterial dehalogenase that forms covalent bonds with chloroalkane derivatives
   5060..5502    +  CDS            calmodulin (fragment): calcium-binding protein
   5623..5679    +  CDS            calmodulin-binding peptide: calmodulin-binding peptide from avian smooth muscle myosin light chain kinase
   5695..6114    +  CDS            HaloTag® (fragment): modified bacterial dehalogenase that forms covalent bonds with chloroalkane derivatives
   6160..6573    +  CDS            HaloTag® (fragment): modified bacterial dehalogenase that forms covalent bonds with chloroalkane derivatives
   6642..6659    +  CDS            SET1 (fragment): solubility-enhancement tag derived from T7 phage gene 10B
   6667..6714    +  terminator     T7 terminator: transcription terminator for bacteriophage T7 RNA polymerase
>Addgene plasmid #194665 | pET-51b(+)-Caprola_04 | addgene full sequence | sequence record 388589 | Addgene NGS Result
TGGCGAATGGG
[124 nt withheld, positions 12-135]
C
[91 nt withheld, positions 137-227]
A
[49 nt withheld, positions 229-277]
CCTTTGACGTTGGAGTCCACGTTCTTT
[37 nt withheld, positions 305-341]
ACCCTATCTCGGTCTATTCTTTTGATTTATAAGGGATTTTGCCGATTTCGGCCTATTGGTTAAAAAATGA
GCTGATTTAACAAAAATTTAACGCGAATTTTAACAAAATATTAACGTTTACAATTTCTGGCGGCACGATG
GCATGAGATTATCAAAAAGGATCTTCACCTAGATCCTTTTAAATTAAAAATGAAGTTTTAAATCAATCTA
AAGTATATATGAGTAAACTTGGTCTGACAGTTACCAATGCTTAATCAGTGAGGCACCTATCTCAGCGATC
TGTCTATTTCGTTCATCCATAGTTGCCTGACTCCCCGTCGTGTAGATAACTACGATACGGGAGGGCTTAC
CATCTGGCCCCAGTGCTGCAATGATACCGCGAGACCCACGCTCACCGGCTCCAGATTTATCAGCAATAAA
CCAGCCAGCCGGAAGGGCCGAGCGCAGAAGTGGTCCTGCAACTTTATCCGCCTCCATCCAGTCTATTAAT
TGTTGCCGGGAAGCTAGAGTAAGTAGTTCGCCAGTTAATAGTTTGCGCAACGTTGTTGCCATTGCTACAG
GCATCGTGGTGTCACGCTCGTCGTTTGGTATGGCTTCATTCAGCTCCGGTTCCCAACGATCAAGGCGAGT
TACATGATCCCCCATGTTGTGCAAAAAAGCGGTTAGCTCCTTCGGTCCTCCGATCGTTGTCAGAAGTAAG
TTGGCCGCAGTGTTATCACTCATGGTTATGGCAGCACTGCATAATTCTCTTACTGTCATGCCATCCGTAA
GATGCTTTTCTGTGACTGGTGAGTACTCAACCAAGTCATTCTGAGAATAGTGTATGCGGCGACCGAGTTG
CTCTTGCCCGGCGTCAATACGTGATAATACCGCGCCACATAGCAGAACTTTAAAAGTGCTCATCATTGGA
AAACGTTCTTCGGGGCGAAAACTCTCAAGGATCTTACCGCTGTTGAGATCCAGTTCGATGTAACCCACTC
GTGCACCCAACTGATCTTCAGCATCTTTTACTTTCACCAGCGTTTCTGGGTGAGCAAAAACAGGAAGGCA
AAATGCCGCAAAAAAGGGAATAAGGGCGACACGGAAATGTTGAATACTCATACTCTTCCTTTTTCAATCA
TGATTGAAGCATTTATCAGGGTTATTGTCTCATGAGCGGATACATATTTGAATGTATTTAGAAAAATAAA
CAAATAGGTCATGACCAAAATCCCTTAACGTGAGTTTTCGTTCCACTGAGCGTCAGACCCCGTAGAAAAG
ATCAAAGGATCTTCTTGAGATCCTTTTTTTCTGCGCGTAATCTGCTGCTTGCAAACAAAAAAACCACCGC
TACCAGCGGTGGTTTGTTTGCCGGATCAAGAGCTACCAACTCTTTTTCCGAAGGTAACTGGCTTCAGCAG
AGCGCAGATACCAAATACTGTCCTTCTAGTGTAGCCGTAGTTAGGCCACCACTTCAAGAACTCTGTAGCA
CCGCCTACATACCTCGCTCTGCTAATCCTGTTACCAGTGGCTGCTGCCAGTGGCGATAAGTCGTGTCTTA
CCGGGTTGGACTCAAGACGATAGTTACCGGATAAGGCGCAGCGGTCGGGCTGAACGGGGGGTTCGTGCAC
ACAGCCCAGCTTGGAGCGAACGACCTACACCGAACTGAGATACCTACAGCGTGAGCTATGAGAAAGCGCC
ACGCTTCCCGAAGGGAGAAAGGCGGACAGGTATCCGGTAAGCGGCAGGGTCGGAACAGGAGAGCGCACGA
GGGAGCTTCCAGGGGGAAACGCCTGGTATCTTTATAGTCCTGTCGGGTTTCGCCACCTCTGACTTGAGCG
TCGATTTTTGTGATGCTCGTCAGGGGGGCGGAGCCTATGGAAAAACGCCAGCAACGCGGCCTTTTTACGG
TTCCTGGCCTTTTGCTGGCCTTTTGCTCACATGTTCTTTCCTGCGTTATCCCCTGATTCTGTGGATAACC
GTATTACCGCCTTTGAGTGAGCTGATACCGCTCGCCGCAGCCGAACGACCGAGCGCAGCGAGTCAGTGAG
CGAGGAAGCGGAAGAGCGCCTGATGCGGTATTTTCTCCTTACGCATCTGTGCGGTATTTCACACCGCAAT
GGTGCACTCTCAGTACAATCTGCTCTGATGCCGCATAGTTAAGCCAGTATACACTCCGCTATCGCTACGT
GACTGGGTCATGGCTGCGCCCCGACACCCGCCAACACCCGCTGACGCGCCCTGACGGGCTTGTCTGCTCC
CGGCATCCGCTTACAGACAAGCTGTGACCGTCTCCGGGAGCTGCATGTGTCAGAGGTTTTCACCGTCATC
ACCGAAACGCGCGAGGCAGCTGCGGTAAAGCTCATCAGCGTGGTCGTGAAGCGATTCACAGATGTCTGCC
TGTTCATCCGCGTCCAGCTCGTTGAGTTTCTCCAGAAGCGTTAATGTCTGGCTTCTGATAAAGCGGGCCA
TGTTAAGGGCGGTTTTTTCCTGTTTGGTCACTGATGCCTCCGTGTAAGGGGGATTTCTGTTCATGGGGGT
AATGATACCGATGAAACGAGAGAGGATGCTCACGATACGGGTTACTGATGATGAACATGCCCGGTTACTG
GAACGTTGTGAGGGTAAACAACTGGCGGTATGGATGCGGCGGGACCAGAGAAAAATCACTCAGGGTCAAT
GCCAGCGCTTCGTTAATACAGATGTAGGTGTTCCACAGGGTAGCCAGCAGCATCCTGCGATGCAGATCCG
GAACATAATGGTGCAGGGCGCTGACTTCCGCGTTTCCAGACTTTACGAAACACGGAAACCGAAGACCATT
CATGTTGTTGCTCAGGTCGCAGACGTTTTGCAGCAGCAGTCGCTTCACGTTCGCTCGCGTATCGGTGATT
CATTCTGCTAACCAGTAAGGCAACCCCGCCAGCCTAGCCGGGTCCTCAACGACAGGAGCACGATCATGCT
AGTCATGCCCCGCGCCCACCGGAAGGAGCTGACTGGGTTGAAGGCTCTCAAGGGCATCGGTCGAGATCCC
GGTGCCTAATGAGTGAGCTAACTTACATTAATTGCGTTGCGCTCACTGCCCGCTTTCCAGTCGGGAAACC
TGTCGTGCCAGCTGCATTAATGAATCGGCCAACGCGCGGGGAGAGGCGGTTTGCGTATTGGGCGCCAGGG
TGGTTTTTCTTTTCACCAGTGAGACGGGCAACAGCTGATTGCCCTTCACCGCCTGGCCCTGAGAGAGTTG
CAGCAAGCGGTCCACGCTGGTTTGCCCCAGCAGGCGAAAATCCTGTTTGATGGTGGTTAACGGCGGGATA
TAACATGAGCTGTCTTCGGTATCGTCGTATCCCACTACCGAGATGTCCGCACCAACGCGCAGCCCGGACT
CGGTAATGGCGCGCATTGCGCCCAGCGCCATCTGATCGTTGGCAACCAGCATCGCAGTGGGAACGATGCC
CTCATTCAGCATTTGCATGGTTTGTTGAAAACCGGACATGGCACTCCAGTCGCCTTCCCGTTCCGCTATC
GGCTGAATTTGATTGCGAGTGATATATTTATGCCAGCCAGCCAGACGCAGACGCGCCGAGACAGAACTTA
ATGGGCCCGCTAACAGCGCGATTTGCTGGTGACCCAATGCGACCAGATGCTCCACGCCCAGTCGCGTACC
GTCTTCATGGGAGAAAATAATACTGTTGATGGGTGTCTGGTCAGAGACATCAAGAAATAACGCCGGAACA
TTAGTGCAGGCAGCTTCCACAGCAATGGCATCCTGGTCATCCAGCGGATAGTTAATGATCAGCCCACTGA
CGCGTTGCGCGAGAAGATTGTGCACCGCCGCTTTACAGGCTTCGACGCCGCTTCGTTCTACCATCGACAC
CACCACGCTGGCACCCAGTTGATCGGCGCGAGATTTAATCGCCGCGACAATTTGCGACGGCGCGTGCAGG
GCCAGACTGGAGGTGGCAACGCCAATCAGCAACGACTGTTTGCCCGCCAGTTGTTGTGCCACGCGGTTGG
GAATGTAATTCAGCTCCGCCATCGCCGCTTCCACTTTTTCCCGCGTTTTCGCAGAAACGTGGCTGGCCTG
GTTCACCACGCGGGAAACGGTCTGATAAGAGACACCGGCATACTCTGCGACATCGTATAACGTTACTGGT
TTCACATTCACCACCCTGAATTGACTCTCTTCCGGGCGCTATCATGCCATACCGCGAAAGGTTTTGCGCC
ATTCGATGGTGTCCGGGATCTCGACGCTCTCCCTTATGCGACTCCTGCATTAGGAAGCAGCCCAGTAGTA
GGTTGAGGCCGTTGAGCACCGCCGCCGCAAGGAATGGTGCATGCAAGGAGATGGCGCCCAACAGTCCCCC
GGCCACGGGGCCTGCCACCATACCCACGCCGAAACAAGCGCTCATGAGCCCGAAGTGGCGAGCCCGATCT
TCCCCATCGGTGATGTCGGCGATATAGGCGCCAGCAACCGCACCTGTGGCGCCGGTGATGCCGGCCACGA
TGCGTCCGGCGTAGAGGATCGAGATCGATCTCGATCCCGCGAAATTAATACGACTCACTATAGGGGAATT
GTGAGCGGATAACAATTCCCCTCTAGAAATAATTTTGTTTAACTTTAAGAAGGAGATATACCATGGCAAG
CTGGAGCCACCCGCAGTTCGAAAAGGGTGCAGATGACGACGACAAGGTACCGCATGGCGGTTCTGCCCGC
GAGACCTTCCAGGCCTTCCGCACCGGTTCTGACCAACTGACTGAAGAGCAGATCGCAGAATTTAAAGAGG
CTTTCTCCCTATTTGACAAGGACGGGGATGGGACAATAACAACCAAGGAGCTGGGGACGGTGATGCGGTC
TCTGGGGCAGAACCCCACAGAAGCAGAGCTGCAGGACATGATCAATGAAGTAGATGCCGACGGTGACGGC
ACAATCGACTTCCCTGAGTTCCTGACAATGATGGCAAGAAAAATGAAAGACACAGACAGTGAAGAAGAAA
TTAGAGAAGCGTTCCGTGTGTTTGATAAGGATGGCAATGGCTACATCAGTGCAGCAGAGCTTCGCCACGT
GATGACAAACCTTGGAGAGAAGTTAACAGATGAAGAGGTTGATGAAATGATCAGGGAAGCAGACATCGAT
GGGGATGGTCAGGTAAACTACGAAGAGTTTGTAGTGATGATGACAGCGAAGGAATTCCCTCCTCCTCCGC
CACCGCCACCACCGCCGCCGCCGCCACCACCACCTCCTCCGCCTCCTCCACCACCACCGCCACCGCCTCC
ACCACCTGGCGGCAGCAGGGTCGACTCATCACGTCGTAAGTTCAATAAGACAGGTCACGCAGTCAGAGCT
ATAGGTCGGCTGAGCTCACTCGAGGGCGGTTCTGACGTCGGCCGCAAGCTGATCATCGATCAGAACGTTT
TTATCGAGGGTACGCTGCCGATGGGTGTCGTCCGCCCGCTGACTGAAGTCGAGATGGACCATTACCGCGA
GCCGTTCCTGAATCCTGTTGACCGCGAGCCACTGTGGCGCTTCCCAAACGAGCTGCCAATCGCCGGTGAG
CCAGCGAACATCGTCGCGCTGGTCGAAGAATACATGGACTGGCTGCACCAGTCCCCTGTCCCGAAGCTGC
TGTTCTGGGGCACCCCAGGCGTTCTGATCCCACCGGCCGAAGCCGCTCGCCTGGCCAAAAGCCTGCCTAA
CTGCAAGGCTGTGGACATCGGCCCGGGTCTGAATCTGCTGCAAGAAGACAACCCGGACCTGATCGGCAGC
GAGATCGCGCGCTGGCTGTCTACTCTGGAGATTGGTGGCACCGGTGGCTCTGGCGGTACCGGTGGCTCTG
GCGGTTCTATCGGTACTGGCTTTCCATTCGACCCCCATTATGTGGAAGTCCTGGGCGAGCGCATGCACTA
CGTCGATGTTGGTCCGCGCGATGGCACCCCTGTGCTGTTCCTGCACGGTAACCCGACCTCCTCCTACGTG
TGGCGCAACATCATCCCACATGTTGCACCGACCCATCGCTGCATTGCTCCAGACCTGATCGGTATGGGCA
AATCCGACAAACCAGACCTGGGTTATTTCTTCGACGACCACGTCCGCTTCATGGATGCCTTCATCGAAGC
CCTGGGTCTGGAAGAGGTCGTCCTGGTCATTCACGACTGGGGCTCCGCTCTGGGTTTCCACTGGGCCAAG
CGCAATCCAGAGCGCGTCAAAGGTATTGCATTTATGGAGTTCATCCGCCCTATCCCGACCTGGGACGAAT
GGGCTCCGGGCTTCTCCTCAATTTCCGCTCATCACCACCATCATCACCATCACCACCACTAATTAACCTA
GGCTGCTGCCACCGCTGAGCAATAACTAGCATAACCCCTTGGGGCCTCTAAACGGGTCTTGAGGGGTTTT
TTGCTGAAAGGAGGAACTATATCCGGAT
